Addgene plasmid #35199: pBID-UAS-GGi
Purpose: (Empty Backbone)
Depositing lab: Brian McCabe. Depositing organization: Columbia University. Publication: A modular toolset for recombination transgenesis and neurogenetic analysis of Drosophila. Wang JW, Beck ES, McCabe BD. PLoS One. 2012;7(7):e42102. Epub 2012 Jul 25. 10.1371/journal.pone.0042102 PubMed 22848718.
Backbone
  Vector backbone: pBID-UAS-GGi
  Backbone manufacturer: Ji-Wu Wang and Brian McCabe
  Backbone size (bp): 13081
  Vector type: Drosophila Transgene Expression
  Promoter: UAS
Growth in bacteria
  Bacterial resistance: Chloramphenicol and Ampicillin, 25 & 100 μg/mL
  Growth temperature: 37°C
  Growth strain: ccdB Survival
  Copy number: Unknown
Terms and licenses: Academic/Nonprofit Terms; Industry Terms: Not Available to Industry
Depositor comments: Generation of ϕC31 transgenic Drosophila for GAL4 driven RNA inhibition (RNAi). 2 inverted gateway cloning cassettes are flanked by gypsy insulator sequences to allow uniform transgene expression between insertion sites. 10 UAS binding sites, hsp70 basal promoter. ftz intron facilitates RNA hairpin formation and expression. Transgene selection using white gene. loxP site facilitates elimination of transgene markers via Cre recombinasemediated excision with ZH-attP landing sites. Ampicillin resistant. Chloramphenicol resistant for amplification. Please note that the inverted sequences present can cause rearrangements of this vector. Recommend miniprep only and confirm plasmid map subsequent to amplification or cloning. After gateway recombination, recommend amplification in Stbl2 cells [Invitrogen Cat. 10268-019] and combining minipreps for Drosophila injection. Addgene's sequencing results indicated a single nucleotide mismatch at bp# 5286 when compared to the full plasmid sequence provided by the depositing laboratory. This difference does not affect plasmid function. Please see the associated publication for more information: Wang J-W, Beck ES, McCabe BD (2012) A Modular Toolset for Recombination Transgenesis and Neurogenetic Analysis of Drosophila. PLoS ONE 7(7): e42102 http://www.plosone.org/article/info:doi%2F10.1371%2Fjournal.pone.0042102
How to cite: pBID-UAS-GGi was a gift from Brian McCabe (Addgene plasmid # 35199 ; http://n2t.net/addgene:35199 ; RRID:Addgene_35199)
