[The description below was written by a language model from this plasmid's Addgene catalogue record and pLannotate feature annotations shown in this document.]
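Description:
pBID-UAS-GGi is a 13,081 bp empty-backbone Gateway destination vector for making φC31 integrase-mediated transgenic Drosophila that express GAL4-driven RNAi hairpins. It replicates in E. coli from a high-copy ColE1/pUC-type origin, also carries an f1 origin, and has ampicillin resistance on the backbone. Each of its two Gateway cassettes contributes a chloramphenicol resistance gene and the ccdB toxin, so the unrecombined vector must be kept in a ccdB-tolerant strain.

The expression unit has ten GAL4 binding sites, annotated as two 5X UAS blocks, upstream of the Drosophila hsp70 basal promoter. Two attR1–CmR–ccdB–attR2 cassettes follow in inverted orientation, facing each other across a short spacer. The depositor describes this spacer as an ftz intron that aids hairpin formation and expression, although the feature table does not annotate it. An LR reaction with a single entry clone therefore places the same fragment in both sense and antisense orientation, and GAL4-dependent transcription yields a hairpin RNA. An SV40 small t intron and an SV40 polyadenylation signal complete the transcript.

Gypsy insulators flank the whole unit to make expression more uniform between insertion sites. A φC31 attB site directs integration into attP landing sites, and mini-white marks transformants by eye colour. A loxP site next to mini-white allows Cre-mediated removal of marker sequences when the vector is used with ZH-attP landing sites.

The depositor warns that the inverted repeats make the plasmid prone to rearrangement, so its structure should be verified after amplification or cloning. A single-nucleotide difference from the depositor's sequence was found on resequencing and is reported not to affect function.
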