Features (pLannotate 1.2.2; 41 found; start..end, strand, type, name):
     30..458     -  rep_origin     f1 ori (sequence partly withheld): f1 bacteriophage origin of replication; arrow indicates direction of (+) strand synthesis
    463..620     -  CDS            lacZα (fragment): LacZα fragment of β-galactosidase; lacZ fragment
    623..641     +  promoter       T7 promoter: promoter for bacteriophage T7 RNA polymerase
    666..4802    +  gene           mini-white: white; This modified version of the white gene lacks part of the first intron.
   4809..4842    -  protein_bind   loxP: Cre-mediated recombination occurs in the 8-bp core sequence (GCATACAT). Cre recombinase
   4855..5285    +  protein_bind   gypsy insulator: chromatin insulator from Drosophila Su(Hw), CP190, and Mod(mdg4)67.2
   5313..5332    -  misc_feature   MCS (fragment): pUC18/19 multiple cloning site
   5331..5425    +  protein_bind   5X UAS: five tandem copies of the "ScaI site" 17-mer CGGAGTACTGTCCTCCG, an upstream activating sequence (UAS) that efficiently binds yeast Gal4 (Webster et al., 1988; Pfeiffer et al., 2010) GAL4
   5429..5450    -  misc_feature   MCS (fragment): pUC18/19 multiple cloning site
   5449..5543    +  protein_bind   5X UAS: five tandem copies of the "ScaI site" 17-mer CGGAGTACTGTCCTCCG, an upstream activating sequence (UAS) that efficiently binds yeast Gal4 (Webster et al., 1988; Pfeiffer et al., 2010) GAL4
   5562..5800    +  promoter       hsp70 promoter: Drosophila melanogaster hsp70Bb promoter
   5846..5970    +  protein_bind   attR1: mutant version of attR; recombination site for the Gateway® LR reaction LR Clonase™
   5995..6025    +  promoter       lac UV5 promoter: E. coli lac promoter with an "up" mutation
   6050..6078    +  promoter       cat promoter (fragment): promoter of the E. coli cat gene encoding chloramphenicol acetyltransferase
   6079..6738    +  CDS            CmR: chloramphenicol acetyltransferase; cat; confers resistance to chloramphenicol
   6917..7075    +  CDS            ccdA (fragment): CCDA_ECO57 - Also known as H, letA. Experimental evidence at protein level: Swiss-Prot protein existence level 1. Antitoxin component of a type II toxin-antitoxin (TA) system which inhibits the post-segregational killing (PSK) of plasmid-free cells, also referred to as a plasmid addiction system. Binds to and blocks the activity of CcdB; will also remove bound CcdB protein from the CcdB-GyrA complex by forming a CcdA-CcdB complex, a process termed rejuvenation. Functions as a transcriptional corepressor for the ccdAB operon, repression also requires CcdB (By similarity). From Escherichia coli
   7080..7382    +  CDS            ccdB: CCDB_ECOLI - Also known as G, letB, letD. Experimental evidence at protein level: Swiss-Prot protein existence level 1. Toxic component of a type II toxin-antitoxin (TA) system, functioning in plasmid maintainence. Responsible for the post- segregational killing (PSK) of plasmid-free cells, also referred to as a plasmid addiction system. Half-life of over 2 hours. Cell killing by CcdB is accompanied by filamentation, defects in chromosome and plasmid segregation, defects in cell division, formation of anucleate cells, decreased DNA synthesis and plasmid loss. Interferes with the activity of DN
   7426..7550    -  protein_bind   attR2: mutant version of attR; recombination site for the Gateway® LR reaction LR Clonase™
   7730..7854    +  protein_bind   attR2: mutant version of attR; recombination site for the Gateway® LR reaction LR Clonase™
   7898..8200    -  CDS            ccdB: CCDB_ECOLI - Also known as G, letB, letD. Experimental evidence at protein level: Swiss-Prot protein existence level 1. Toxic component of a type II toxin-antitoxin (TA) system, functioning in plasmid maintainence. Responsible for the post- segregational killing (PSK) of plasmid-free cells, also referred to as a plasmid addiction system. Half-life of over 2 hours. Cell killing by CcdB is accompanied by filamentation, defects in chromosome and plasmid segregation, defects in cell division, formation of anucleate cells, decreased DNA synthesis and plasmid loss. Interferes with the activity of DN
   8205..8363    -  CDS            ccdA (fragment): CCDA_ECO57 - Also known as H, letA. Experimental evidence at protein level: Swiss-Prot protein existence level 1. Antitoxin component of a type II toxin-antitoxin (TA) system which inhibits the post-segregational killing (PSK) of plasmid-free cells, also referred to as a plasmid addiction system. Binds to and blocks the activity of CcdB; will also remove bound CcdB protein from the CcdB-GyrA complex by forming a CcdA-CcdB complex, a process termed rejuvenation. Functions as a transcriptional corepressor for the ccdAB operon, repression also requires CcdB (By similarity). From Escherichia coli
   8542..9201    -  CDS            CmR: chloramphenicol acetyltransferase; cat; confers resistance to chloramphenicol
   9202..9231    -  promoter       cat promoter (fragment): promoter of the E. coli cat gene encoding chloramphenicol acetyltransferase
   9255..9285    -  promoter       lac UV5 promoter: E. coli lac promoter with an "up" mutation
   9310..9434    -  protein_bind   attR1: mutant version of attR; recombination site for the Gateway® LR reaction LR Clonase™
   9442..9516    +  CDS            small t antigen (fragment): SV40 (simian virus 40) small t antigen
   9518..9583    +  intron         small t intron: SV40 (simian virus 40) small t antigen intron
   9713..9733    +  CDS            SV40 NLS: nuclear localization signal of SV40 (simian virus 40) large T antigen
   9740..9874    +  CDS            LT_POVHA (fragment): Protein inferred from homology: Swiss-Prot protein existence level 3. Isoform large T antigen is a key early protein essential for both driving viral replication and inducing cellular transformation. Plays a role in viral genome replication by driving entry of quiescent cells into the cell cycle and by autoregulating the synthesis of viral early mRNA. Displays highly oncogenic activities by corrupting the host cellular checkpoint mechanisms that guard cell division and the transcription, replication, and repair of DNA. Participates in the modulation of cellular gene expression preceeding viral
   9899..9982    +  CDS            large T antigen (fragment): large T antigen from SV40 (simian virus 40)
  10005..10139   +  polyA_signal   SV40 poly(A) signal: SV40 polyadenylation signal
  10141..10571   +  protein_bind   gypsy insulator: chromatin insulator from Drosophila Su(Hw), CP190, and Mod(mdg4)67.2
  10605..10674   +  protein_bind   attB: attB site for the φC31 integrase (Groth et al., 2000) phage φC31 integrase
  10893..10911   -  promoter       T3 promoter: promoter for bacteriophage T3 RNA polymerase
  10954..10976   -  protein_bind   lac operator (fragment): The lac repressor binds to the lac operator to inhibit transcription in E. coli. This inhibition can be relieved by adding lactose or isopropyl-β-D-thiogalactopyranoside (IPTG). lac repressor encoded by lacI
  10980..11010   -  promoter       lac promoter: promoter for the E. coli lac operon
  11025..11046   -  protein_bind   CAP binding site: CAP binding activates transcription in the presence of cAMP. E. coli catabolite activator protein
  11059..11151   -  CDS            lacI (fragment): lac repressor; lacI; The lac repressor binds to the lac operator to inhibit transcription in E. coli. This inhibition can be relieved by adding lactose or isopropyl-β-D-thiogalactopyranoside (IPTG).
  11334..11922   -  rep_origin     ori: high-copy-number ColE1/pMB1/pBR322/pUC origin of replication
  12093..12953   -  CDS            AmpR: β-lactamase; bla; confers resistance to ampicillin, carbenicillin, and related antibiotics
  12954..13058   -  promoter       AmpR promoter: bla
>Addgene plasmid #35199 | pBID-UAS-GGi | depositor full sequence | sequence record 42846 | pBID-UAS-GGi sequence 13081 bps
CTAAATTGTAAGCGTTAATATTTTGTTAAAATTCGCGTTAAATTTTTGTTAAATCAGCTCATTTTTTAAC
CAATAGGCCGAAATCGGCAAAATCCCTTATAAATCAAAAGAATAGACCGAGATAGGGT
[37 nt withheld, positions 129-165]
AAAGAACGTGGACTCCAACGTCAAAGG
[49 nt withheld, positions 193-241]
T
[91 nt withheld, positions 243-333]
G
[124 nt withheld, positions 335-458]
CCCATTCGCCATTCAGGCTGCGCAACTGTTGGGAAGGGCGATCGGTGCGGGCCTCTTCGCTATTACGCCA
GCTGGCGAAAGGGGGATGTGCTGCAAGGCGATTAAGTTGGGTAACGCCAGGGTTTTCCCAGTCACGACGT
TGTAAAACGACGGCCAGTGAATTGTAATACGACTCACTATAGGGCGAATTGGGTACGTACCGGGCCCCTA
GTATGTATGTAAGTTAATAAAACCCATTTTTGCGGAAAGTAGATAAAAAAAACATTTTTTTTTTTTACTG
CACTGGATATCATTGAACTTATCTGATCAGTTTTAAATTTACTTCGATCCAAGGGTATTTGATGTACCAG
GTTCTTTCGATTACCTCTCACTCAAAATGACATTCCACTCAAAGTCAGCGCTGTTTGCCTCCTTCTCTGT
CCACAGAAATATCGCCGTCTCTTTCGCCGCTGCGTCCGCTATCTCTTTCGCCACCGTTTGTAGCGTTACG
TAGCGTCAATGTCCGCCTTCAGTTGCATTTTGTCAGCGGTTTCGTGACGAAGCTCCAAGCGGTTTACGCC
ATCAATTAAACACAAAGTGCTGTGCCAAAACTCCTCTCGCTTCTTATTTTTGTTTGTTTTTTGAGTGATT
GGGGTGGTGATTGGTTTTGGGTGGGTAAGCAGGGGAAAGTGTGAAAAATCCCGGCAATGGGCCAAGAGGA
TCAGGAGCTATTAATTCGCGGAGGCAGCAAACACCCATCTGCCGAGCATCTGAACAATGTGAGTAGTACA
TGTGCATACATCTTAAGTTCACTTGATCTATAGGAACTGCGATTGCAACATCAAATTGTCTGCGGCGTGA
GAACTGCGACCCACAAAAATCCCAAACCGCAATTGCACAAACAAATAGTGACACGAAACAGATTATTCTG
GTAGCTGTTCTCGCTATATAAGACAATTTTTGAGATCATATCATGATCAAGACATCTAAAGGCATTCATT
TTCGACTATATTCTTTTTTACAAAAAATATAACAACCAGATATTTTAAGCTGATCCTAGATGCACAAAAA
ATAAATAAAAGTATAAACCTACTTCGTAGGATACTTCGGGGTACTTTTTGTTCGGGGTTAGATGAGCATA
ACGCTTGTAGTTGATATTTGAGATCCCCTATCATTGCAGGGTGACAGCGGAGCGGCTTCGCAGAGCTGCA
TTAACCAGGGCTTCGGGCAGGCCAAAAACTACGGCACGCTCCGGCCACCCAGTCCGCCGGAGGACTCCGG
TTCAGGGAGCGGCCAACTAGCCGAGAACCTCACCTATGCCTGGCACAATATGGACATCTTTGGGGCGGTC
AATCAGCCGGGCTCCGGATGGCGGCAGCTGGTCAACCGGACACGCGGACTATTCTGCAACGAGCGACACA
TACCGGCGCCCAGGAAACATTTGCTCAAGAACGGTGAGTTTCTATTCGCAGTCGGCTGATCTGTGTGAAA
TCTTAATAAAGGGTCCAATTACCAATTTGAAACTCAGTTTGCGGCGTGGCCTATCCGGGCGAACTTTTGG
CCGTGATGGGCAGTTCCGGTGCCGGAAAGACGACCCTGCTGAATGCCCTTGCCTTTCGATCGCCGCAGGG
CATCCAAGTATCGCCATCCGGGATGCGACTGCTCAATGGCCAACCTGTGGACGCCAAGGAGATGCAGGCC
AGGTGCGCCTATGTCCAGCAGGATGACCTCTTTATCGGCTCCCTAACGGCCAGGGAACACCTGATTTTCC
AGGCCATGGTGCGGATGCCACGACATCTGACCTATCGGCAGCGAGTGGCCCGCGTGGATCAGGTGATCCA
GGAGCTTTCGCTCAGCAAATGTCAGCACACGATCATCGGTGTGCCCGGCAGGGTGAAAGGTCTGTCCGGC
GGAGAAAGGAAGCGTCTGGCATTCGCCTCCGAGGCACTAACCGATCCGCCGCTTCTGATCTGCGATGAGC
CCACCTCCGGACTGGACTCATTTACCGCCCACAGCGTCGTCCAGGTGCTGAAGAAGCTGTCGCAGAAGGG
CAAGACCGTCATCCTGACCATTCATCAGCCGTCTTCCGAGCTGTTTGAGCTCTTTGACAAGATCCTTCTG
ATGGCCGAGGGCAGGGTAGCTTTCTTGGGCACTCCCAGCGAAGCCGTCGACTTCTTTTCCTAGTGAGTTC
GATGTGTTTATTAAGGGTATCTAGCATTACATTACATCTCAACTCCTATCCAGCGTGGGTGCCCAGTGTC
CTACCAACTACAATCCGGCGGACTTTTACGTACAGGTGTTGGCCGTTGTGCCCGGACGGGAGATCGAGTC
CCGTGATCGGATCGCCAAGATATGCGACAATTTTGCTATTAGCAAAGTAGCCCGGGATATGGAGCAGTTG
TTGGCCACCAAAAATTTGGAGAAGCCACTGGAGCAGCCGGAGAATGGGTACACCTACAAGGCCACCTGGT
TCATGCAGTTCCGGGCGGTCCTGTGGCGATCCTGGCTGTCGGTGCTCAAGGAACCACTCCTCGTAAAAGT
GCGACTTATTCAGACAACGGTGAGTGGTTCCAGTGGAAACAAATGATATAACGCTTACAATTCTTGGAAA
CAAATTCGCTAGATTTTAGTTAGAATTGCCTGATTCCACACCCTTCTTAGTTTTTTTCAATGAGATGTAT
AGTTTATAGTTTTGCAGAAAATAAATAAATTTCATTTAACTCGCGAACATGTTGAAGATATGAATATTAA
TGAGATGCGAGTAACATTTTAATTTGCAGATGGTTGCCATCTTGATTGGCCTCATCTTTTTGGGCCAACA
ACTCACGCAAGTGGGCGTGATGAATATCAACGGAGCCATCTTCCTCTTCCTGACCAACATGACCTTTCAA
AACGTCTTTGCCACGATAAATGTAAGTCTTGTTTAGAATACATTTGCATATTAATAATTTACTAACTTTC
TAATGAATCGATTCGATTTAGGTGTTCACCTCAGAGCTGCCAGTTTTTATGAGGGAGGCCCGAAGTCGAC
TTTATCGCTGTGACACATACTTTCTGGGCAAAACGATTGCCGAATTACCGCTTTTTCTCACAGTGCCACT
GGTCTTCACGGCGATTGCCTATCCGATGATCGGACTGCGGGCCGGAGTGCTGCACTTCTTCAACTGCCTG
GCGCTGGTCACTCTGGTGGCCAATGTGTCAACGTCCTTCGGATATCTAATATCCTGCGCCAGCTCCTCGA
CCTCGATGGCGCTGTCTGTGGGTCCGCCGGTTATCATACCATTCCTGCTCTTTGGCGGCTTCTTCTTGAA
CTCGGGCTCGGTGCCAGTATACCTCAAATGGTTGTCGTACCTCTCATGGTTCCGTTACGCCAACGAGGGT
CTGCTGATTAACCAATGGGCGGACGTGGAGCCGGGCGAAATTAGCTGCACATCGTCGAACACCACGTGCC
CCAGTTCGGGCAAGGTCATCCTGGAGACGCTTAACTTCTCCGCCGCCGATCTGCCGCTGGACTACGTGGG
TCTGGCCATTCTCATCGTGAGCTTCCGGGTGCTCGCATATCTGGCTCTAAGACTTCGGGCCCGACGCAAG
GAGTAGCCGACATATATCCGAAATAACTGCTTGTTTTTTTTTTTTACCATTATTACCATCGTGTTTACTG
TTTATTGCCCCCTCAAAAAGCTAATGTAATTATATTTGTGCCAATAAAAACAAGATATGACCTATAGAAT
ACAAGTATTTCCCCTTCGAACATCCCCACAAGTAGACTTTGGATTTGTCTTCTAACCAAAAGACTTACAC
ACCTGCATACCTTACATCAAAAACTCGTTTATCGCTACATAAAACACCGGGATATATTTTTTATATACAT
ACTTTTCAAATCGCGCGCCCTCTTCATAATTCACCTCCACCACACCACGTTTCGTAGTTGCTCTTTCGCT
GTCTCCCACCCGCTCTCCGCAACACATTCACCTTTTGTTCGACGACCTTGGAGCGACTGTCGTTAGTTCC
GCGCGATTCGGTTCGCTCAAATGGTTCCGAGTGGTTCATTTCGTCTCAATAGAAATTAGTAATAAATATT
TGTATGTACAATTTATTTGCTCCAATATATTTGTATATATTTCCCTCACAGCTATATTTATTCTAATTTA
ATATTATGACTTTTTAAGGTAATTTTTTGTGACCTGTTCGGAGTGATTAGCGTTACAATTTGAACTGAAA
GTGACATCCAGTGTTTGTTCCTTGTGTAGATGCATCTCAAAAAAATGGTGGGCATAATAGTGTTGTTTAT
ATATATCAAAAATAACAACTATAATAATAAGAATACATTTAATTTAGAAAATGCTTGGATTTCACTGGAA
CTAGGCTAGCATAACTTCGTATAATGTATGCTATACGAAGTTATGCTAGCGGATCCTGGCCACGTAATAA
GTGTGCGTTGAATTTATTCGCAAAAACATTGCATATTTTCGGCAAAGTAAAATTTTGTTGCATACCTTAT
CAAAAAATAAGTGCTGCATACTTTTTAGAGAAACCAAATAATTTTTTATTGCATACCCGTTTTTAATAAA
ATACATTGCATACCCTCTTTTAATAAAAAATATTGCATACTTTGACGAAACAAATTTTCGTTGCATACCC
AATAAAAGATTATTATATTGCATACCCGTTTTTAATAAAATACATTGCATACCCTCTTTTAATAAAAAAT
ATTGCATACGTTGACGAAACAAATTTTCGTTGCATACCCAATAAAAGATTATTATATTGCATACCTTTTC
TTGCCATACCATTTAGCCGATCAATTGTGCTCGGCAACAGTATATTTGTGGTGTGCCAACCAACAACAGA
TCCAAGCTGGCCGCGGCTCGATCCGCTTGCATGCCTGCAGGTCGGAGTACTGTCCTCCGAGCGGAGTACT
GTCCTCCGAGCGGAGTACTGTCCTCCGAGCGGAGTACTGTCCTCCGAGCGGAGTACTGTCCTCCGAGCGG
AAGCTTGCATGCCTGCAGGTCGGAGTACTGTCCTCCGAGCGGAGTACTGTCCTCCGAGCGGAGTACTGTC
CTCCGAGCGGAGTACTGTCCTCCGAGCGGAGTACTGTCCTCCGAGCGGAGACTCTAGCGAGCGCCGGAGT
ATAAATAGAGGCGCTTCGTCTACGGAGCGACAATTCAATTCAAACAAGCAAAGTGAACACGTCGCTAAGC
GAAAGCTAAGCAAATAAACAAGCGCAGCTGAACAAGCTAAACAATCTGCAGTAAAGTGCAAGTTAAAGTG
AATCAATTAAAAGTAACCAGCAACCAAGTAAATCAACTGCAACTACTGAAATCTGCCAAGAAGTAATTAT
TGAATACAAGAAGAGAACTCTGAATAGGGAATTGGGAATTCGCAGATCTGCGGCCGCGGCTCGAATCACA
AGTTTGTACAAAAAAGCTGAACGAGAAACGTAAAATGATATAAATATCAATATATTAAATTAGATTTTGC
ATAAAAAACAGACTACATAATACTGTAAAACACAACATATCCAGTCACTATGGCGGCCGCATTAGGCACC
CCAGGCTTTACACTTTATGCTTCCGGCTCGTATAATGTGTGGATTTTGAGTTAGGATCCGGCGAGATTTT
CAGGAGCTAAGGAAGCTAAAATGGAGAAAAAAATCACTGGATATACCACCGTTGATATATCCCAATGGCA
TCGTAAAGAACATTTTGAGGCATTTCAGTCAGTTGCTCAATGTACCTATAACCAGACCGTTCAGCTGGAT
ATTACGGCCTTTTTAAAGACCGTAAAGAAAAATAAGCACAAGTTTTATCCGGCCTTTATTCACATTCTTG
CCCGCCTGATGAATGCTCATCCGGAATTCCGTATGGCAATGAAAGACGGTGAGCTGGTGATATGGGATAG
TGTTCACCCTTGTTACACCGTTTTCCATGAGCAAACTGAAACGTTTTCATCGCTCTGGAGTGAATACCAC
GACGATTTCCGGCAGTTTCTACACATATATTCGCAAGATGTGGCGTGTTACGGTGAAAACCTGGCCTATT
TCCCTAAAGGGTTTATTGAGAATATGTTTTTCGTCTCAGCCAATCCCTGGGTGAGTTTCACCAGTTTTGA
TTTAAACGTGGCCAATATGGACAACTTCTTCGCCCCCGTTTTCACCATGGGCAAATATTATACGCAAGGC
GACAAGGTGCTGATGCCGCTGGCGATTCAGGTTCATCATGCCGTCTGTGATGGCTTCCATGTCGGCAGAA
TGCTTAATGAATTACAACAGTACTGCGATGAGTGGCAGGGCGGGGCGTAAACGCGTGGATCCGGCTTACT
AAAAGCCAGATAACAGTATGCGTATTTGCGCGCTGATTTTTGCGGTATAAGAATATATACTGATATGTAT
ACCCGAAGTATGTCAAAAAGAGGTGTGCTATGAAGCAGCGTATTACAGTGACAGTTGACAGCGACAGCTA
TCAGTTGCTCAAGGCATATATGATGTCAATATCTCCGGTCTGGTAAGCACAACCATGCAGAATGAAGCCC
GTCGTCTGCGTGCCGAACGCTGGAAAGCGGAAAATCAGGAAGGGATGGCTGAGGTCGCCCGGTTTATTGA
AATGAACGGCTCTTTTGCTGACGAGAACAGGGACTGGTGAAATGCAGTTTAAGGTTTACACCTATAAAAG
AGAGAGCCGTTATCGTCTGTTTGTGGATGTACAGAGTGATATTATTGACACGCCCGGGCGACGGATGGTG
ATCCCCCTGGCCAGTGCACGTCTGCTGTCAGATAAAGTCTCCCGTGAACTTTACCCGGTGGTGCATATCG
GGGATGAAAGCTGGCGCATGATGACCACCGATATGGCCAGTGTGCCGGTCTCCGTTATCGGGGAAGAAGT
GGCTGATCTCAGCCACCGCGAAAATGACATCAAAAACGCCATTAACCTGATGTTCTGGGGAATATAAATG
TCAGGCTCCCTTATACACAGCCAGTCTGCAGGTCGACCATAGTGACTGGATATGTTGTGTTTTACAGTAT
TATGTAGTCTGTTTTTTATGCAAAATCTAATTTAATATATTGATATTTATATCATTTTACGTTTCTCGTT
CAGCTTTCTTGTACAAAGTGGTGATTCGAGGGTACCTCTAGAAGGTAGGCATCACACACGATTAACAACC
CCTAAAAATACACTTTGAAAATATTGAAAATATGTTTTTGTATACATTTTTGATATTTTCAAACAATACG
CAGTTATAAAACTCATTAGCTAACCCATTTTTTCTTTGCTTATGCTTACAGGTCGACTGTGACCACTTTG
TACAAGAAAGCTGAACGAGAAACGTAAAATGATATAAATATCAATATATTAAATTAGATTTTGCATAAAA
AACAGACTACATAATACTGTAAAACACAACATATCCAGTCACTATGGTCGACCTGCAGACTGGCTGTGTA
TAAGGGAGCCTGACATTTATATTCCCCAGAACATCAGGTTAATGGCGTTTTTGATGTCATTTTCGCGGTG
GCTGAGATCAGCCACTTCTTCCCCGATAACGGAGACCGGCACACTGGCCATATCGGTGGTCATCATGCGC
CAGCTTTCATCCCCGATATGCACCACCGGGTAAAGTTCACGGGAGACTTTATCTGACAGCAGACGTGCAC
TGGCCAGGGGGATCACCATCCGTCGCCCGGGCGTGTCAATAATATCACTCTGTACATCCACAAACAGACG
ATAACGGCTCTCTCTTTTATAGGTGTAAACCTTAAACTGCATTTCACCAGTCCCTGTTCTCGTCAGCAAA
AGAGCCGTTCATTTCAATAAACCGGGCGACCTCAGCCATCCCTTCCTGATTTTCCGCTTTCCAGCGTTCG
GCACGCAGACGACGGGCTTCATTCTGCATGGTTGTGCTTACCAGACCGGAGATATTGACATCATATATGC
CTTGAGCAACTGATAGCTGTCGCTGTCAACTGTCACTGTAATACGCTGCTTCATAGCACACCTCTTTTTG
ACATACTTCGGGTATACATATCAGTATATATTCTTATACCGCAAAAATCAGCGCGCAAATACGCATACTG
TTATCTGGCTTTTAGTAAGCCGGATCCACGCGTTTACGCCCCGCCCTGCCACTCATCGCAGTACTGTTGT
AATTCATTAAGCATTCTGCCGACATGGAAGCCATCACAGACGGCATGATGAACCTGAATCGCCAGCGGCA
TCAGCACCTTGTCGCCTTGCGTATAATATTTGCCCATGGTGAAAACGGGGGCGAAGAAGTTGTCCATATT
GGCCACGTTTAAATCAAAACTGGTGAAACTCACCCAGGGATTGGCTGAGACGAAAAACATATTCTCAATA
AACCCTTTAGGGAAATAGGCCAGGTTTTCACCGTAACACGCCACATCTTGCGAATATATGTGTAGAAACT
GCCGGAAATCGTCGTGGTATTCACTCCAGAGCGATGAAAACGTTTCAGTTTGCTCATGGAAAACGGTGTA
ACAAGGGTGAACACTATCCCATATCACCAGCTCACCGTCTTTCATTGCCATACGGAATTCCGGATGAGCA
TTCATCAGGCGGGCAAGAATGTGAATAAAGGCCGGATAAAACTTGTGCTTATTTTTCTTTACGGTCTTTA
AAAAGGCCGTAATATCCAGCTGAACGGTCTGGTTATAGGTACATTGAGCAACTGACTGAAATGCCTCAAA
ATGTTCTTTACGATGCCATTGGGATATATCAACGGTGGTATATCCAGTGATTTTTTTCTCCATTTTAGCT
TCCTTAGCTCCTGAAAATCTCGACGGATCCTAACTCAAAATCCACACATTATACGAGCCGGAAGCATAAA
GTGTAAAGCCTGGGGTGCCTAATGCGGCCGCCATAGTGACTGGATATGTTGTGTTTTACAGTATTATGTA
GTCTGTTTTTTATGCAAAATCTAATTTAATATATTGATATTTATATCATTTTACGTTTCTCGTTCAGCTT
TTTTGTACAAACTTGTTCTAGAGGATCTTTGTGAAGGAACCTTACTTCTGTGGTGTGACATAATTGGACA
AACTACCTACAGAGATTTAAAGCTCTAAGGTAAATATAAAATTTTTAAGTGTATAATGTGTTAAACTACT
GATTCTAATTGTTTGTGTATTTTAGATTCCAACCTATGGAACTGATGAATGGGAGCAGTGGTGGAATGCC
TTTAATGAGGAAAACCTGTTTTGCTCAGAAGAAATGCCATCTAGTGATGATGAGGCTACTGCTGACTCTC
AACATTCTACTCCTCCAAAAAAGAAGAGAAAGGTAGAAGACCCCAAGGACTTTCCTTCAGAATTGCTAAG
TTTTTTGAGTCATGCTGTGTTTAGTAATAGAACTCTTGCTTGCTTTGCTATTTACACCACAAAGGAAAAA
GCTGCACTGCTATACAAGAAAATTATGGAAAAATATTTGATGTATAGTGCCTTGACTAGAGATCATAATC
AGCCATACCACATTTGTAGAGGTTTTACTTGCTTTAAAAAACCTCCCACACCTCCCCCTGAACCTGAAAC
ATAAAATGAATGCAATTGTTGTTGTTAACTTGTTTATTGCAGCTTATAATGGTTACAAATAAAGCAATAG
CATCACAAATTTCACAAATAAAGCATTTTTTTCACTGCATTCTAGTTGTGGTTTGTCCAAACTCATCAAT
GTATCTTATCATGTCTGGATCTTGGCCACGTAATAAGTGTGCGTTGAATTTATTCGCAAAAACATTGCAT
ATTTTCGGCAAAGTAAAATTTTGTTGCATACCTTATCAAAAAATAAGTGCTGCATACTTTTTAGAGAAAC
CAAATAATTTTTTATTGCATACCCGTTTTTAATAAAATACATTGCATACCCTCTTTTAATAAAAAATATT
GCATACTTTGACGAAACAAATTTTCGTTGCATACCCAATAAAAGATTATTATATTGCATACCCGTTTTTA
ATAAAATACATTGCATACCCTCTTTTAATAAAAAATATTGCATACGTTGACGAAACAAATTTTCGTTGCA
TACCCAATAAAAGATTATTATATTGCATACCTTTTCTTGCCATACCATTTAGCCGATCAATTGTGCTCGG
CAACAGTATATTTGTGGTGTGCCAACCAACAACGGATCCACTAGTGTCGACGATGTAGGTCACGGTCTCG
AAGCCGCGGTGCGGGTGCCAGGGCGTGCCCTTGGGCTCCCCGGGCGCGTACTCCACCTCACCCATCTGGT
CCATCATGATGAACGGGTCGAGGTGGCGGTAGTTGATCCCGGCGAACGCGCGGCGCACCGGGAAGCCCTC
GCCCTCGAAACCGCTGGGCGCGGTGGTCACGGTGAGCACGGGACGTGCGACGGCGTCGGCGGGTGCGGAT
ACGCGGGGCAGCGTCAGCGGGTTCTCGACGGTCACGGCGGGCATGTCGACACTAGTTCTAGCCAGCTTTT
GTTCCCTTTAGTGAGGGTTAATTTCGAGCTTGGCGTAATCATGGTCATAGCTGTTTCCTGTGTGAAATTG
TTATCCGCTCACAATTCCACACAACATACGAGCCGGAAGCATAAAGTGTAAAGCCTGGGGTGCCTAATGA
GTGAGCTAACTCACATTAATTGCGTTGCGCTCACTGCCCGCTTTCCAGTCGGGAAACCTGTCGTGCCAGC
TGCATTAATGAATCGGCCAACGCGCGGGGAGAGGCGGTTTGCGTATTGGGCGCTCTTCCGCTTCCTCGCT
CACTGACTCGCTGCGCTCGGTCGTTCGGCTGCGGCGAGCGGTATCAGCTCACTCAAAGGCGGTAATACGG
TTATCCACAGAATCAGGGGATAACGCAGGAAAGAACATGTGAGCAAAAGGCCAGCAAAAGGCCAGGAACC
GTAAAAAGGCCGCGTTGCTGGCGTTTTTCCATAGGCTCCGCCCCCCTGACGAGCATCACAAAAATCGACG
CTCAAGTCAGAGGTGGCGAAACCCGACAGGACTATAAAGATACCAGGCGTTTCCCCCTGGAAGCTCCCTC
GTGCGCTCTCCTGTTCCGACCCTGCCGCTTACCGGATACCTGTCCGCCTTTCTCCCTTCGGGAAGCGTGG
CGCTTTCTCATAGCTCACGCTGTAGGTATCTCAGTTCGGTGTAGGTCGTTCGCTCCAAGCTGGGCTGTGT
GCACGAACCCCCCGTTCAGCCCGACCGCTGCGCCTTATCCGGTAACTATCGTCTTGAGTCCAACCCGGTA
AGACACGACTTATCGCCACTGGCAGCAGCCACTGGTAACAGGATTAGCAGAGCGAGGTATGTAGGCGGTG
CTACAGAGTTCTTGAAGTGGTGGCCTAACTACGGCTACACTAGAAGAACAGTATTTGGTATCTGCGCTCT
GCTGAAGCCAGTTACCTTCGGAAAAAGAGTTGGTAGCTCTTGATCCGGCAAACAAACCACCGCTGGTAGC
GGTGGTTTTTTTGTTTGCAAGCAGCAGATTACGCGCAGAAAAAAAGGATCTCAAGAAGATCCTTTGATCT
TTTCTACGGGGTCTGACGCTCAGTGGAACGAAAACTCACGTTAAGGGATTTTGGTCATGAGATTATCAAA
AAGGATCTTCACCTAGATCCTTTTAAATTAAAAATGAAGTTTTAAATCAATCTAAAGTATATATGAGTAA
ACTTGGTCTGACAGTTACCAATGCTTAATCAGTGAGGCACCTATCTCAGCGATCTGTCTATTTCGTTCAT
CCATAGTTGCCTGACTCCCCGTCGTGTAGATAACTACGATACGGGAGGGCTTACCATCTGGCCCCAGTGC
TGCAATGATACCGCGAGACCCACGCTCACCGGCTCCAGATTTATCAGCAATAAACCAGCCAGCCGGAAGG
GCCGAGCGCAGAAGTGGTCCTGCAACTTTATCCGCCTCCATCCAGTCTATTAATTGTTGCCGGGAAGCTA
GAGTAAGTAGTTCGCCAGTTAATAGTTTGCGCAACGTTGTTGCCATTGCTACAGGCATCGTGGTGTCACG
CTCGTCGTTTGGTATGGCTTCATTCAGCTCCGGTTCCCAACGATCAAGGCGAGTTACATGATCCCCCATG
TTGTGCAAAAAAGCGGTTAGCTCCTTCGGTCCTCCGATCGTTGTCAGAAGTAAGTTGGCCGCAGTGTTAT
CACTCATGGTTATGGCAGCACTGCATAATTCTCTTACTGTCATGCCATCCGTAAGATGCTTTTCTGTGAC
TGGTGAGTACTCAACCAAGTCATTCTGAGAATAGTGTATGCGGCGACCGAGTTGCTCTTGCCCGGCGTCA
ATACGGGATAATACCGCGCCACATAGCAGAACTTTAAAAGTGCTCATCATTGGAAAACGTTCTTCGGGGC
GAAAACTCTCAAGGATCTTACCGCTGTTGAGATCCAGTTCGATGTAACCCACTCGTGCACCCAACTGATC
TTCAGCATCTTTTACTTTCACCAGCGTTTCTGGGTGAGCAAAAACAGGAAGGCAAAATGCCGCAAAAAAG
GGAATAAGGGCGACACGGAAATGTTGAATACTCATACTCTTCCTTTTTCAATATTATTGAAGCATTTATC
AGGGTTATTGTCTCATGAGCGGATACATATTTGAATGTATTTAGAAAAATAAACAAATAGGGGTTCCGCG
CACATTTCCCCGAAAAGTGCCAC
