>Addgene plasmid #35199 | pBID-UAS-GGi | addgene partial sequence | sequence record 44820 | SV40pA-R 5'-GAAATTTGTGATGCTATTGC-3'
GGTTCAGGGGGAGGTGTGGGAGGTTTTTTAAAGCAAGTAAAACCTCTACAAATGTGGTATGGCTGATTAT
GATCTCTAGTCAAGGCACTATACATCAAATATTTTTCCATAATTTTCTTGTATAGCAGTGCAGCTTTTTC
CTTTGTGGTGTAAATAGCAAAGCAAGCAAGAGTTCTATTACTAAACACAGCATGACTCAAAAAACTTAGC
AATTCTGAAGGAAAGTCCTTGGGGTCTTCTACCTTTCTCTTCTTTTTTGGAGGAGTAGAATGTTGAGAGT
CAGCAGTAGCCTCATCATCACTAGATGGCATTTCTTCTGAGCAAAACAGGTTTTCCTCATTAAAGGCATT
CCACCACTGCTCCCATTCATCAGTTCCATAGGTTGGAATCTAAAATACACAAACAATTAGAATCAGTAGT
TTAACACATTATACACTTAAAAATTTTATATTTACCTTAGAGCTTTAAATCTCTGTAGGTAGTTTGTCCA
ATTATGTCACACCACAGAAGTAAGGTTCCTTCACAAAGATCCTCTAGAACAAGTTTGTACAAAAAAGCTG
AACGA
