>Addgene plasmid #35199 | pBID-UAS-GGi | addgene partial sequence | sequence record 46209 | miniwhite-F 5'-TTTGTGACCTGTTCGGAGTGA-3'
CATCCAGTGTTTGTTCCTTGTGTAGATGCATCTCAAAAAAATGGTGGGCATAATAGTGTTGTTTATATAT
ATCAAAAATAACAACTATAATAATAAGAATACATTTAATTTAGAAAATGCTTGGATTTCACTGGAACTAG
GCTAGCATAACTTCGTATAATGTATGCTATACGAAGTTATGCTAGCGGATCCTGGCCACGTAATAAGTGT
GCGTTGAATTTATTCGCAAAAACATTGCATATTTTCGGCAAAGTAAAATTTTGTTGCATACCTTATCAAA
AAATAAGTGCTGCATACTTTTTAGAGAAACCAAATAATTTTTTATTGCATACCCGTTTTTAATAAAATAC
ATTGCATACCCTCTTTTAATAAAAAATATTGCATACTTTGACGAAACAAATTTTCGTTGCATACCCAATA
AAAGATTATTATATTGCATACCCGTTTTTAATAAAATACATTGCATACCCTCTTTTAATAAAAAATATTG
CATACGTTGACGAAACAAATTTTCGTTGCATACCCAATAAAAGATTATTATATTGCATACCTTTTCTTGC
CATACCATTTAGCCGATCAATTGTGCTCGGCAACAGTATATTTGTGGTGTGCCAACCAACAACGGATCCA
CTAGTGTCGACGATGTAGGTCACGGTCTCGAAGCCGCGGTGCGGGTGCCAGGGCGTGCCCTTGGGCTCCC
CGGGCGCGTACTCCACCTCACCCATCTGGTCCATCATGATGAACGGGTCGAGGTGGCGGTAGTTGATCCC
GGCGAACGCGCGGCGCACCGGGAAGCCCTCGCCCTCGAAACCGCTGGGCGCGGTGGTCACGGTGAGCACG
GGACGTGCGACGGCGTCGGCGGGTGCGGATACGCGGGGCAGCGTCAGCGGGTTCTCGACGGTCACGGCGG
GCATGTCGACACTAGTTCTAGCC
