>Addgene plasmid #35199 | pBID-UAS-GGi | addgene partial sequence | sequence record 46813 | HSpromoter-R
TAGAGTCTCCGCTCGGAGGACAGTACTCCGCTCGGAGGACAGTACTCCGCTCGGAGGACAGTACTCCGCT
CGGAGGACAGTACTCCGCTCGGAGGACAGTACTCCGACCTGCAGGCATGCAAGCTTCCGCTCGGAGGACA
GTACTCCGCTCGGAGGACAGTACTCCGCTCGGAGGACAGTACTCCGCTCGGAGGACAGTACTCCGCTCGG
AGGACAGTACTCCGACCTGCAGGCATGCAAGCGGATCGAGCCGCGGCCAGCTTGGATCTGTTGTTGGTTG
GCACACCACAAATATACTGTTGCCGAGCACAATTGATCGGCTAAATGGTATGGCAAGAAAAGGTATGCAA
TATAATAATCTTTTATTGGGTATGCAACGAAAATTTGTTTCGTCAACGTATGCAATATTTTTTATTAAAA
GAGGGTATGCAATGTATTTTATTAAAAACGGGTATGCAATATAATAATCTTTTATTGGGTATGCAACGAA
AATTTGTTTCGTCAAAGTATGCAATATTTTTTATTAAAAGAGGGTATGCAATGTATTTTATTAAAAACGG
GTATGCAATAAAAAATTATTTGGTTTCTCTAAAAAGTATGCAGCACTTATTTTTTGATAAGGTATGCAAC
AAAATTTTACTTTGCCGAAAATATGCAATGTTTTT
